Addgene plasmid #62364: pJW1510
Purpose: pFA6a pSEC63-BirA-mVenus-UBC6-TA::HIS5
Depositing lab: Jonathan Weissman. Depositing organization: University of California, San Francisco (UCSF). Publication: Principles of ER cotranslational translocation revealed by proximity-specific ribosome profiling. Jan CH, Williams CC, Weissman JS. Science. 2014 Nov 7;346(6210):1257521. doi: 10.1126/science.1257521. Epub 2014 Nov 6. PubMed 25378630.
Backbone
  Vector backbone: pFA6a
  Total vector size (bp): 6013
  Vector type: Yeast Expression
  Selectable markers: HIS5
Growth in bacteria
  Bacterial resistance: Ampicillin, 100 μg/mL
  Growth temperature: 37°C
  Growth strain: DH5alpha
  Copy number: High Copy
Gene/Insert
  Gene/Insert name: BirA-mVenus-Ubc6 tail anchor
  Species: S. cerevisiae (budding yeast), Synthetic
  Mutation: L232H mutation compared to standard mVenus
  Promoter: Sec63
  Cloning method: Gibson Cloning
  Sequencing primers: 5′ oCW133
Terms and licenses: Academic/Nonprofit Terms; Industry Terms: Not Available to Industry
How to cite: pJW1510 was a gift from Jonathan Weissman (Addgene plasmid # 62364 ; http://n2t.net/addgene:62364 ; RRID:Addgene_62364)
