[The description below was written by a language model from this plasmid's Addgene catalogue record and pLannotate feature annotations shown in this document.]
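Description:
pJW1510 is a 6,013 bp yeast expression construct built on the pFA6a backbone, a family of plasmids generally used as templates or donors for cassette integration into the Saccharomyces cerevisiae genome. No yeast replication origin is annotated. In E. coli it is maintained as a high-copy plasmid through a ColE1/pUC-type origin and selected with ampicillin via the β-lactamase gene. Short remnants of lacI, rop and bom, along with T7 and SP6 promoters flanking the cassette region, are backbone leftovers. Selection in yeast relies on the Schizosaccharomyces pombe his5 gene, which complements S. cerevisiae his3 auxotrophy. It is driven by the Ashbya gossypii TEF promoter and closed by the TEF terminator.

The payload is a three-part fusion protein recorded as being expressed from the SEC63 promoter. That promoter is not annotated in the feature table but presumably lies in the unannotated stretch upstream of the coding sequence. The fusion consists of E. coli biotin ligase BirA, the monomeric yellow fluorescent protein mVenus (carrying an L232H change relative to standard mVenus), and a short C-terminal fragment of yeast Ubc6 that serves as a tail anchor. Because the plasmid is circular, the ADH1 terminator annotated at the start of the sequence sits immediately downstream of the fusion's end. The Ubc6 tail anchor inserts into the endoplasmic reticulum membrane, leaving BirA and mVenus facing the cytosol, and mVenus allows localisation to be checked by microscopy. The associated publication concerns proximity-specific ribosome profiling of ER cotranslational translocation. This suggests the ER-tethered BirA is meant to biotinylate acceptor-tagged ribosomes near the ER surface so they can be selectively recovered, although the record itself does not describe this use.
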