Features (pLannotate 1.2.2; 15 found; start..end, strand, type, name):
     21..208     +  terminator     ADH1 terminator: S. cerevisiae ADH1; transcription terminator for the S. cerevisiae alcohol dehydrogenase 1 (ADH1) gene
    283..626     +  promoter       TEF promoter: Ashbya gossypii TEF promoter
    627..1280    +  CDS            S. pombe his5: imidazoleglycerol-phosphate dehydratase, required for histidine biosynthesis; Schizosaccharomyces pombe his5; yeast auxotrophic marker; corresponds to S. cerevisiae HIS3
   1286..1483    +  terminator     TEF terminator: Ashbya gossypii TEF terminator
   1588..1606    -  promoter       T7 promoter: promoter for bacteriophage T7 RNA polymerase
   1628..1681    -  CDS            lacI (fragment): lac repressor; lacI; The lac repressor binds to the lac operator to inhibit transcription in E. coli. This inhibition can be relieved by adding lactose or isopropyl-β-D-thiogalactopyranoside (IPTG).
   1864..2452    -  rep_origin     ori: high-copy-number ColE1/pMB1/pBR322/pUC origin of replication
   2623..3483    -  CDS            AmpR: β-lactamase; bla; confers resistance to ampicillin, carbenicillin, and related antibiotics
   3484..3588    -  promoter       AmpR promoter: bla
   3683..3718    +  CDS            rop (fragment): Rop protein, which maintains plasmids at low copy number; rop
   3820..3871    +  misc_feature   bom (fragment): basis of mobility region from pBR322
   3934..3952    +  promoter       SP6 promoter: promoter for bacteriophage SP6 RNA polymerase
   4253..5215    +  CDS            birA: BIRA_ECOLI - Also known as bioR, dhbB. Experimental evidence at protein level: Swiss-Prot protein existence level 1. Acts both as a biotin--[acetyl-CoA-carboxylase] ligase and a biotin-operon repressor. In the presence of ATP, BirA activates biotin to form the BirA-biotinyl-5'-adenylate (BirA-bio-5'-AMP or holoBirA) complex. HoloBirA can either transfer the biotinyl moiety to the biotin carboxyl carrier protein (BCCP) subunit of acetyl-CoA carboxylase, or bind to the biotin operator site and inhibit transcription of the operon. From Escherichia coli (strain K12).
   5234..5944    +  CDS            mVenus: mVenus is a basic (constitutively fluorescent) yellow fluorescent protein published in 2006, derived from Aequorea victoria. It is reported to be a rapidly-maturing monomer with moderate acid sensitivity.
   5945..6010    +  CDS            UBC6 (fragment): UBC6_YEAST - Also known as DOA2. Experimental evidence at protein level: Swiss-Prot protein existence level 1. Catalyzes the covalent attachment of ubiquitin to other proteins. Functions in degradation of misfolded or regulated proteins localized in the endoplasmic reticulum (ER) lumen or membrane via the ubiquitin-proteasome system. Cognate E2 conjugating enzyme for the DOA10 ubiquitin ligase complex, which is part of the ERAD-C pathway responsible for the rapid degradation of membrane proteins with misfolded cytoplasmic domains. From Saccharomyces cerevisiae (strain ATCC 204508 / S288c) (Bak
>Addgene plasmid #62364 | pJW1510 | depositor full sequence | sequence record 112201 | pJW1510 sequence 6013 bps
GGCGCGCCACTTCTAAATAAGCGAATTTCTTATGATTTATGATTTTTATTATTAAATAAGTTATAAAAAA
AATAAGTGTATACAAATTTTAAAGTGACTCTTAGGTTTTAAAACGAAAATTCTTATTCTTGAGTAACTCT
TTCCTGTAGGTCAGGTTGCTTTCTCAGGTATAGTATGAGGTCGCTCTTATTGACCACACCTCTACCGGCA
GATCCGCTAGGGATAACAGGGTAATATAGATCTGTTTAGCTTGCCTCGTCCCCGCCGGGTCACCCGGCCA
GCGACATGGAGGCCCAGAATACCCTCCTTGACAGTCTTGACGTGCGCAGCTCAGGGGCATGATGTGACTG
TCGCCCGTACATTTAGCCCATACATCCCCATGTATAATCATTTGCATCCATACATTTTGATGGCCGCACG
GCGCGAAGCAAAAATTACGGCTCCTCGCTGCAGACCTGCGAGCAGGGAAACGCTCCCCTCACAGACGCGT
TGAATTGTCCCCACGCCGCGCCCCTGTAGAGAAATATAAAAGGTTAGGATTTGCCACTGAGGTTCTTCTT
TCATATACTTCCTTTTAAAATCTTGCTAGGATACAGTTCTCACATCACATCCGAACATAAACAACCATGG
GTAGGAGGGCTTTTGTAGAAAGAAATACGAACGAAACGAAAATCAGCGTTGCCATCGCTTTGGACAAAGC
TCCCTTACCTGAAGAGTCGAATTTTATTGATGAACTTATAACTTCCAAGCATGCAAACCAAAAGGGAGAA
CAAGTAATCCAAGTAGACACGGGAATTGGATTCTTGGATCACATGTATCATGCACTGGCTAAACATGCAG
GCTGGAGCTTACGACTTTACTCAAGAGGTGATTTAATCATCGATGATCATCACACTGCAGAAGATACTGC
TATTGCACTTGGTATTGCATTCAAGCAGGCTATGGGTAACTTTGCCGGCGTTAAAAGATTTGGACATGCT
TATTGTCCACTTGACGAAGCTCTTTCTAGAAGCGTAGTTGACTTGTCGGGACGGCCCTATGCTGTTATCG
ATTTGGGATTAAAGCGTGAAAAGGTTGGGGAATTGTCCTGTGAAATGATCCCTCACTTACTATATTCCTT
TTCGGTAGCAGCTGGAATTACTTTGCATGTTACCTGCTTATATGGTAGTAATGACCATCATCGTGCTGAA
AGCGCTTTTAAATCTCTGGCTGTTGCCATGCGCGCGGCTACTAGTCTTACTGGAAGTTCTGAAGTCCCAA
GCACGAAGGGAGTGTTGTAAAGAGTACTGACAATAAAAAGATTCTTGTTTTCAAGAACTTGTCATTTGTA
TAGTTTTTTTATATTGTAGTTGTTCTATTTTAATCAAATGTTAGCGTGATTTATATTTTTTTTCGCCTCG
ACATCATCTGCCCAGATGCGAAGTTAAGTGCGCAGAAAGTAATATCATGCGTCAATCGTATGTGAATGCT
GGTCGCTATACTGCTGTCGATTCGATACTAACGCCGCCATCCAGTTTAAACGAGCTCGAATTCATCGATG
ATATCAGATCCACTAGTGGCCTATGCGGCCGCGGATCTGCCGGTCTCCCTATAGTGAGTCGTATTAATTT
CGATAAGCCAGGTTAACCTGCATTAATGAATCGGCCAACGCGCGGGGAGAGGCGGTTTGCGTATTGGGCG
CTCTTCCGCTTCCTCGCTCACTGACTCGCTGCGCTCGGTCGTTCGGCTGCGGCGAGCGGTATCAGCTCAC
TCAAAGGCGGTAATACGGTTATCCACAGAATCAGGGGATAACGCAGGAAAGAACATGTGAGCAAAAGGCC
AGCAAAAGGCCAGGAACCGTAAAAAGGCCGCGTTGCTGGCGTTTTTCCATAGGCTCCGCCCCCCTGACGA
GCATCACAAAAATCGACGCTCAAGTCAGAGGTGGCGAAACCCGACAGGACTATAAAGATACCAGGCGTTT
CCCCCTGGAAGCTCCCTCGTGCGCTCTCCTGTTCCGACCCTGCCGCTTACCGGATACCTGTCCGCCTTTC
TCCCTTCGGGAAGCGTGGCGCTTTCTCAATGCTCACGCTGTAGGTATCTCAGTTCGGTGTAGGTCGTTCG
CTCCAAGCTGGGCTGTGTGCACGAACCCCCCGTTCAGCCCGACCGCTGCGCCTTATCCGGTAACTATCGT
CTTGAGTCCAACCCGGTAAGACACGACTTATCGCCACTGGCAGCAGCCACTGGTAACAGGATTAGCAGAG
CGAGGTATGTAGGCGGTGCTACAGAGTTCTTGAAGTGGTGGCCTAACTACGGCTACACTAGAAGGACAGT
ATTTGGTATCTGCGCTCTGCTGAAGCCAGTTACCTTCGGAAAAAGAGTTGGTAGCTCTTGATCCGGCAAA
CAAACCACCGCTGGTAGCGGTGGTTTTTTTGTTTGCAAGCAGCAGATTACGCGCAGAAAAAAAGGATCTC
AAGAAGATCCTTTGATCTTTTCTACGGGGTCTGACGCTCAGTGGAACGAAAACTCACGTTAAGGGATTTT
GGTCATGAGATTATCAAAAAGGATCTTCACCTAGATCCTTTTAAATTAAAAATGAAGTTTTAAATCAATC
TAAAGTATATATGAGTAAACTTGGTCTGACAGTTACCAATGCTTAATCAGTGAGGCACCTATCTCAGCGA
TCTGTCTATTTCGTTCATCCATAGTTGCCTGACTCCCCGTCGTGTAGATAACTACGATACGGGAGGGCTT
ACCATCTGGCCCCAGTGCTGCAATGATACCGCGAGACCCACGCTCACCGGCTCCAGATTTATCAGCAATA
AACCAGCCAGCCGGAAGGGCCGAGCGCAGAAGTGGTCCTGCAACTTTATCCGCCTCCATCCAGTCTATTA
ATTGTTGCCGGGAAGCTAGAGTAAGTAGTTCGCCAGTTAATAGTTTGCGCAACGTTGTTGCCATTGCTAC
AGGCATCGTGGTGTCACGCTCGTCGTTTGGTATGGCTTCATTCAGCTCCGGTTCCCAACGATCAAGGCGA
GTTACATGATCCCCCATGTTGTGCAAAAAAGCGGTTAGCTCCTTCGGTCCTCCGATCGTTGTCAGAAGTA
AGTTGGCCGCAGTGTTATCACTCATGGTTATGGCAGCACTGCATAATTCTCTTACTGTCATGCCATCCGT
AAGATGCTTTTCTGTGACTGGTGAGTACTCAACCAAGTCATTCTGAGAATAGTGTATGCGGCGACCGAGT
TGCTCTTGCCCGGCGTCAATACGGGATAATACCGCGCCACATAGCAGAACTTTAAAAGTGCTCATCATTG
GAAAACGTTCTTCGGGGCGAAAACTCTCAAGGATCTTACCGCTGTTGAGATCCAGTTCGATGTAACCCAC
TCGTGCACCCAACTGATCTTCAGCATCTTTTACTTTCACCAGCGTTTCTGGGTGAGCAAAAACAGGAAGG
CAAAATGCCGCAAAAAAGGGAATAAGGGCGACACGGAAATGTTGAATACTCATACTCTTCCTTTTTCAAT
ATTATTGAAGCATTTATCAGGGTTATTGTCTCATGAGCGGATACATATTTGAATGTATTTAGAAAAATAA
ACAAATAGGGGTTCCGCGCACATTTCCCCGAAAAGTGCCACCTGACGTCTAAGAAACCATTATTATCATG
ACATTAACCTATAAAAATAGGCGTATCACGAGGCCCTTTCGTCTCGCGCGTTTCGGTGATGACGGTGAAA
ACCTCTGACACATGCAGCTCCCGGAGACGGTCACAGCTTGTCTGTAAGCGGATGCCGGGAGCAGACAAGC
CCGTCAGGGCGCGTCAGCGGGTGTTGGCGGGTGTCGGGGCTGGCTTAACTATGCGGCATCAGAGCAGATT
GTACTGAGAGTGCACCATATGGACATATTGTCGTTAGAACGCGGCTACAATTAATACATAACCTTATGTA
TCATACACATACGATTTAGGTGACACTATAGAACGCGGCCGCCAGCTGAAGCTTCGTACGCTGCAGGTCG
ACGGGGTGCTCTCATGCTTCTTTTCTATTTTGAGTTATTAACGTCTTAGCTTTATAATGTCACAATCTGA
CTTCATTACTGACACAATCGCTCTTATAACGCGAATTGGTCACTCGTTACGGAAAGGCGTTTTCTGAAAA
ATTTGTCTTGAACACGTCGAAGATCACTGAACGAATAAAAGATGCGACTGGAACAATAGTCAGTTATAAT
TGACCAAAGAAGGCCTTCGCAACAAAATAAATATACTGCATATTACAGCACAATGAAGGATAACACCGTG
CCACTGAAATTGATTGCCCTGTTAGCGAACGGTGAATTTCACTCTGGCGAGCAGTTGGGTGAAACGCTGG
GAATGAGCCGGGCGGCTATTAATAAACACATTCAGACACTGCGTGACTGGGGCGTTGATGTCTTTACCGT
TCCGGGTAAAGGATACAGCCTGCCTGAGCCTATCCAGTTACTTAATGCTAAACAGATATTGGGTCAGCTG
GATGGCGGTAGTGTAGCCGTGCTGCCAGTGATTGACTCCACGAATCAGTACCTTCTTGATCGTATCGGAG
AGCTTAAATCGGGCGATGCTTGCATTGCAGAATACCAGCAGGCTGGCCGTGGTCGCCGGGGTCGGAAATG
GTTTTCGCCTTTTGGCGCAAACTTATATTTGTCGATGTTCTGGCGTCTGGAACAAGGCCCGGCGGCGGCG
ATTGGTTTAAGTCTGGTTATCGGTATCGTGATGGCGGAAGTATTACGCAAGCTGGGTGCAGATAAAGTTC
GTGTTAAATGGCCTAATGACCTCTATCTGCAGGATCGCAAGCTGGCAGGCATTCTGGTGGAGCTGACTGG
CAAAACTGGCGATGCGGCGCAAATAGTCATTGGAGCCGGGATCAACATGGCAATGCGCCGTGTTGAAGAG
AGTGTCGTTAATCAGGGGTGGATCACGCTGCAGGAAGCGGGGATCAATCTCGATCGTAATACGTTGGCGG
CCATGCTAATACGTGAATTACGTGCTGCGTTGGAACTCTTCGAACAAGAAGGATTGGCACCTTATCTGTC
GCGCTGGGAAAAGCTGGATAATTTTATTAATCGCCCAGTGAAACTTATCATTGGTGATAAAGAAATATTT
GGCATTTCACGCGGAATAGACAAACAGGGGGCTTTATTACTTGAGCAGGATGGAATAATAAAACCCTGGA
TGGGCGGTGAAATATCCCTGCGTAGTGCAGAAAAAGCTGGTTTAATTAACATGTCTAAAGGTGAAGAATT
ATTCACTGGTGTTGTCCCAATTTTGGTTGAATTAGATGGTGATGTTAATGGTCACAAATTTTCTGTCTCC
GGTGAAGGTGAAGGTGATGCTACTTACGGTAAATTGACCTTAAAATTGATTTGTACTACTGGTAAATTGC
CAGTTCCATGGCCAACCTTAGTCACTACTTTAGGTTATGGTTTGCAATGTTTTGCTAGATACCCAGATCA
TATGAAACAACATGACTTTTTCAAGTCTGCCATGCCAGAAGGTTATGTTCAAGAAAGAACTATTTTTTTC
AAAGATGACGGTAACTACAAGACCAGAGCTGAAGTCAAGTTTGAAGGTGATACCTTAGTTAATAGAATCG
AATTAAAAGGTATTGATTTTAAAGAAGATGGTAACATTTTAGGTCACAAATTGGAATACAACTATAACTC
TCACAATGTTTACATCACTGCTGACAAACAAAAGAATGGTATCAAAGCTAACTTCAAAATTAGACACAAC
ATTGAAGATGGTGGTGTTCAATTAGCTGACCATTATCAACAAAATACTCCAATTGGTGATGGTCCAGTCT
TGTTACCAGACAACCATTACTTATCCTATCAATCTAAGTTATCCAAAGATCCAAACGAAAAGAGAGACCA
CATGGTCTTGTTAGAATTTGTTACTGCTGCTGGTATTACCCATGGTATGGATGAATTGTACAAAAACAGC
CGCGTGATGGTTTATATTGGTATCGCTATTTTTTTGTTTTTGGTTGGCCTTTTTATGAAATGA
