>Addgene plasmid #62364 | pJW1510 | addgene partial sequence | sequence record 106430 | SP6 5'-ATTTAGGTGACACTATAG-3'
ACGCTGCAGGTCGACGGGGTGCTCTCATGCTTCTTTTCTATTTTGAGTTATTAACGTCTTAGCTTTATAA
TGTCACAATCTGACTTCATTACTGACACAATCGCTCTTATAACGCGAATTGGTCACTCGTTACGGAAAGG
CGTTTTCTGAAAAATTTGTCTTGAACACGTCGAAGATCACTGAACGAATAAAAGATGCGACTGGAACAAT
AGTCAGTTATAATTGACCAAAGAAGGCCTTCGCAACAAAATAAATATACTGCATATTACAGCACAATGAA
GGATAACACCGTGCCACTGAAATTGATTGCCCTGTTAGCGAACGGTGAATTTCACTCTGGCGAGCAGTTG
GGTGAAACGCTGGGAATGAGCCGGGCGGCTATTAATAAACACATTCAGACACTGCGTGACTGGGGCGTTG
ATGTCTTTACCGTTCCGGGTAAAGGATACAGCCTGCCTGAGCCTATCCAGTTACTTAATGCTAAACAGAT
ATTGGGTCAGCTGGATGGCGGTAGTGTAGCCGTGCTGCCAGTGATTGACTCCACGAATCAGTACCTTCTT
GATCGTATCGGAGAGCTTAAATCGGGCGATGCTTGCATTGCAGAATACCAGCAGGCTGGCCGTGGTCGCC
GGGGTCGGAAATGGTTTTCGCCTTTTGGCGCAAACTTATATTTGTCGATGTTCTGGCGTCTGGAACAAGG
CCCGGCGGCGGCGATTGGTTTAAGTCTGGTTATCGGTATCGTGATGGCGGAAGTATTACGCAAGCTGGGT
GCAGATAAAGTTCGTGTTAAATGGCCTAATGACCTCTATCTGCAGGATCGCAAGCTGGCAGGCATTCTGG
TGGAGCTGACTGGCAAA
