>Addgene plasmid #62364 | pJW1510 | addgene partial sequence | sequence record 108393 | pHybLex_rev 5'-GAGTCACTTTAAAATTTGTATACAC-3'
AAATCATAAATCATAAGAAATTCGCTTATTTAGAAGTGGCGCGCCTCATTTCATAAAAAGGCCAACCAAA
AACAAAAAAATAGCGATACCAATATAAACCATCACGCGGCTGTTTTTGTACAATTCATCCATACCATGGG
TAATACCAGCAGCAGTAACAAATTCTAACAAGACCATGTGGTCTCTCTTTTCGTTTGGATCTTTGGATAA
CTTAGATTGATAGGATAAGTAATGGTTGTCTGGTAACAAGACTGGACCATCACCAATTGGAGTATTTTGT
TGATAATGGTCAGCTAATTGAACACCACCATCTTCAATGTTGTGTCTAATTTTGAAGTTAGCTTTGATAC
CATTCTTTTGTTTGTCAGCAGTGATGTAAACATTGTGAGAGTTATAGTTGTATTCCAATTTGTGACCTAA
AATGTTACCATCTTCTTTAAAATCAATACCTTTTAATTCGATTCTATTAACTAAGGTATCACCTTCAAAC
TTGACTTCAGCTCTGGTCTTGTAGTTACCGTCATCTTTGAAAAAAATAGTTCTTTCTTGAACATAACCTT
CTGGCATGGCAGACTTGAAAAAGTCATGTTGTTTCATATGATCTGGGTATCTAGCAAAACATTGCAAACC
ATAACCTAAAGTAGTGACTAAGGTTGGCCATGGAACTGGCAATTTACCAGTAGTACAAATCAATTTTAAG
GTCAATTTACCGTAAGTAGCATCACCTTCACCTTCACCGGAGACAGAAAATTTGTGACCATTAACATCAC
CATCTAATTCAACCAAAATTGGGACAACACCAGTGAATAATTCTTCACCTTTAGACATGTTAATTAAACC
AGCTTT
